Addgene plasmid #149092: pGBW-m4046579
Purpose: Yeast Expression plasmid for SARS-CoV-2 3'-to-5' exonuclease
Depositing lab: Ginkgo Bioworks & Benjie Chen. Depositing organization: Ginkgo Bioworks.
Backbone
  Vector backbone: AmpR; 2u URA3
  Backbone size w/o insert (bp): 4078
  Vector type: Yeast Expression
  Selectable markers: URA3
Growth in bacteria
  Bacterial resistance: Ampicillin, 100 μg/mL
  Growth temperature: 37°C
  Growth strain: DH5alpha
  Copy number: High Copy
Gene/Insert
  Gene/Insert name: SARS-CoV-2 3'-to-5' exonuclease
  Species: S. cerevisiae (budding yeast); Severe acute respiratory syndrome coronavirus 2
  Insert size (bp): 1574
  Mutation: wt
  Entrez Gene: ORF1ab (a.k.a. GU280_gp01)
  Promoter: pGAL1
  Tag / fusion protein: Cleavable thrombin;3xFLAG (C terminal on backbone)
  Cloning method: Unknown
Resource information
  A portion of this plasmid was derived from a plasmid made by: GinkgoBioworks
Depositor comments: NCBI Reference Sequence: YP_009725309.1. Created by gene synthesis with Not1 site. NGS used for QC was performed by Ginkgo and may not fully cover the entire plasmid.
How to cite: pGBW-m4046579 was a gift from Ginkgo Bioworks & Benjie Chen (Addgene plasmid # 149092 ; http://n2t.net/addgene:149092 ; RRID:Addgene_149092)
