[The description below was written by a language model from this plasmid's Addgene catalogue record and pLannotate feature annotations shown in this document.]
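Description:
pGBW-m4046579 is an episomal yeast expression plasmid built to produce the SARS-CoV-2 3'-to-5' exonuclease, a mature product of the viral ORF1ab polyprotein, in Saccharomyces cerevisiae. It is a shuttle vector. In E. coli it replicates from a ColE1/pUC-type origin and is selected with ampicillin through a β-lactamase gene that the annotation places downstream of a cat promoter. In yeast it is maintained at multiple copies by the 2μ origin and selected through URA3, which complements uracil auxotrophy and can be counterselected with 5-FOA. Short phage and bacterial terminators (T3Te, T7Te, tonB) flank the bacterial modules and presumably insulate them from read-through transcription. The feature table also shows a small rop annotation next to AmpR, although the record lists the plasmid as high copy.

The wild-type coding sequence of about 1.6 kb was made by gene synthesis. It sits between the galactose-inducible, Gal4-regulated GAL1 promoter and the CYC1 terminator, so expression can be switched on by the carbon source. The automated annotation matches this ORF only generically to the replicase polyprotein, and the methyltransferase text attached to that hit describes a different polyprotein product rather than this insert. According to the catalogue fields, the protein carries a C-terminal thrombin-cleavable 3xFLAG tag supplied by the backbone, which allows immunodetection and affinity purification followed by tag removal. The feature table detects only a short 3xFLAG fragment just after the ORF. The annotated sequence of 6,429 nt is longer than the sum of the listed backbone and insert sizes. The depositor notes that the sequencing used for quality control may not cover the whole plasmid. The construct is suited to inducible production of the viral exonuclease in yeast for biochemical or functional study.
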