Features (pLannotate 1.2.2; 14 found; start..end, strand, type, name):
     25..466     +  promoter       GAL1 promoter: S. cerevisiae GAL1; inducible promoter, regulated by Gal4
    481..2055    +  CDS            rep (fragment): R1AB_SARS2 - Experimental evidence at protein level: Swiss-Prot protein existence level 1. [2'-O-methyltransferase]: Methyltransferase that mediates mRNA cap 2'-O-ribose methylation to the 5'-cap structure of viral mRNAs. N7-methyl guanosine cap is a prerequisite for binding of nsp16. Therefore plays an essential role in viral mRNAs cap methylation which is essential to evade immune system. From Severe acute respiratory syndrome coronavirus 2 (2019-nCoV) (SARS-CoV-2).
   2073..2090    +  CDS            3xFLAG (fragment): three tandem FLAG® epitope tags, followed by an enterokinase cleavage site
   2168..2340    +  terminator     CYC1 terminator (fragment): S. cerevisiae CYC1; transcription terminator for CYC1
   2376..2552    +  promoter       URA3 promoter (fragment): S. cerevisiae URA3
   2553..3356    +  CDS            URA3: orotidine-5'-phosphate decarboxylase, required for uracil biosynthesis; S. cerevisiae URA3; yeast auxotrophic marker, counterselectable with 5-fluoroorotic acid (5-FOA)
   3439..4421    -  rep_origin     2μ ori: yeast 2μ plasmid origin of replication
   4499..4528    +  terminator     T3Te terminator: phage T3 early transcription terminator
   4550..5137    +  rep_origin     ori: high-copy-number ColE1/pMB1/pBR322/pUC origin of replication
   5149..5176    -  terminator     T7Te terminator: phage T7 early transcription terminator
   5200..5391    -  CDS            rop: Rop protein, which maintains plasmids at low copy number; rop
   5392..6252    -  CDS            AmpR: β-lactamase; bla; confers resistance to ampicillin, carbenicillin, and related antibiotics
   6253..6355    -  promoter       cat promoter: promoter of the E. coli cat gene encoding chloramphenicol acetyltransferase
   6356..6387    -  terminator     tonB terminator: bidirectional E. coli tonB-P14 transcription terminator
>Addgene plasmid #149092 | pGBW-m4046579 | depositor full sequence | sequence record 291545 | Full Sequence
GCGGCCGCTTGCTATATTGAAGTACGGATTAGAAGCCGCCGAGCGGGCGACAGCCCTCCGACGGAAGACT
CTCCTCCGTGCGTCCTCGTCTTCACCGGTCGCGTTCCTGAAACGCAGATGTGCCTCGCGCCGCACTGCTC
CGAACAATAAAGATTCTACAATACTAGCTTTTATGGTTATGAAGAGGAAAAATTGGCAGTAACCTGGCCC
CACAAACCTTCAAATTAACGAATCAAATTAACAACCATAGGATGATAATGCGATTAGTTTTTTAGCCTTA
TTTCTGGGGTAATTAATCAGCGAAGCGATGATTTTTGATCTATTAACAGATATATAAATGGAAAAGCTGC
ATAACCACTTTAACTAATACTTTCAACATTTTCAGTTTGTATTACTTCTTATTCAAATGTCATAAAAGTA
TCAACAAAAAATTGTTAATATACCTCTATACTTTAACGTCAAGGAGAAAAAACTATAATGGAAAATGTAA
CAGGACTCTTTAAAGATTGTAGTAAGGTAATCACTGGGTTACATCCTACACAGGCACCTACACACCTCAG
TGTTGACACTAAATTCAAAACTGAAGGTTTATGTGTTGACATACCTGGCATACCTAAGGACATGACCTAT
AGAAGACTCATCTCTATGATGGGTTTTAAAATGAATTATCAAGTTAATGGTTACCCTAACATGTTTATCA
CCCGCGAAGAAGCTATAAGACATGTACGTGCATGGATTGGCTTCGATGTCGAGGGGTGTCATGCTACTAG
AGAAGCTGTTGGTACCAATTTACCTTTACAGCTAGGTTTTTCTACAGGTGTTAACCTAGTTGCTGTACCT
ACAGGTTATGTTGATACACCTAATAATACAGATTTTTCCAGAGTTAGTGCTAAACCACCGCCTGGAGATC
AATTTAAACACCTCATACCACTTATGTACAAAGGACTTCCTTGGAATGTAGTGCGTATAAAGATTGTACA
AATGTTAAGTGACACACTTAAAAATCTCTCTGACAGAGTCGTATTTGTCTTATGGGCACATGGCTTTGAG
TTGACATCTATGAAGTATTTTGTGAAAATAGGACCTGAGCGCACCTGTTGTCTATGTGATAGACGTGCCA
CATGCTTTTCCACTGCTTCAGACACTTATGCCTGTTGGCATCATTCTATTGGATTTGATTACGTCTATAA
TCCGTTTATGATTGATGTTCAACAATGGGGTTTTACAGGTAACCTACAAAGCAACCATGATCTGTATTGT
CAAGTCCATGGTAATGCACATGTAGCTAGTTGTGATGCAATCATGACTAGGTGTCTAGCTGTCCACGAGT
GCTTTGTTAAGCGTGTTGACTGGACTATTGAATATCCTATAATTGGTGATGAACTGAAGATTAATGCGGC
TTGTAGAAAGGTTCAACACATGGTTGTTAAAGCTGCATTATTAGCAGACAAATTCCCAGTTCTTCACGAC
ATTGGTAACCCTAAAGCTATTAAGTGTGTACCTCAAGCTGATGTAGAATGGAAGTTCTATGATGCACAGC
CTTGTAGTGACAAAGCTTATAAAATAGAAGAATTATTCTATTCTTATGCCACACATTCTGACAAATTCAC
AGATGGTGTATGCCTATTTTGGAATTGCAATGTCGATAGATATCCTGCTAATTCCATTGTTTGTAGATTT
GACACTAGAGTGCTATCTAACCTTAACTTGCCTGGTTGTGATGGTGGCAGTTTGTATGTAAATAAACATG
CATTCCACACACCAGCTTTTGATAAAAGTGCTTTTGTTAATTTAAAACAATTACCATTTTTCTATTACTC
TGACAGTCCATGTGAGTCTCATGGAAAACAAGTAGTGTCAGATATAGATTATGTACCACTAAAGTCTGCT
ACGTGTATAACACGTTGCAATTTAGGTGGTGCTGTCTGTAGACATCATGCTAATGAGTACAGATTGTATC
TCGATGCTTATAACATGATGATCTCAGCTGGCTTTAGCTTGTGGGTTTACAAACAATTTGATACTTATAA
CCTCTGGAACACTTTTACAAGACTTCTCGTGCCGAGAGGTTCTGATTATAAAGATCATGATGGTGATTAT
AAAGATCATGATATTGATTATAAAGATGATGATGATAAATAAACAGGCCCCTTTTCCTTTGTCGATATCA
TGTAATTAGTTATGTCACGCTTACATTCACGCCCTCCTCCCACATCCGCTCTAACCGAAAAGGAAGGAGT
TAGACAACCTGAAGTCTAGGTCCCTATTTATTTTTTTTAATAGTTATGTTAGTATTAAGAACGTTATTTA
TATTTCAAATTTTTCTTTTTTTTCTGTACAAAGCGGCCGCCGAACCACTAGTGCACTGCAGTACACGGTT
TCCTTGAAATTTTTTTGATTCGGTAATCTCCGAACAGAAGGAAGAACGAAGGAAGGAGCACAGACTTAGA
TTGGTATATATACGCATATGTAGTGTTGAAGAAACATGAAATTGCCCAGTATTCTTAACCCAACTGCACA
GAACAAAAACGTGCAGGAAACGAAGATAAATCATGTCGAAAGCTACATATAAGGAACGTGCTGCTACTCA
TCCTAGTCCTGTTGCTGCCAAGCTATTTAATATCATGCACGAAAAGCAAACAAACTTGTGTGCTTCATTG
GATGTTCGTACCACCAAGGAATTACTGGAGTTAGTTGAAGCATTAGGTCCCAAAATTTGTTTACTAAAAA
CACATGTGGATATCTTGACTGATTTTTCCATGGAGGGCACAGTTAAGCCGCTAAAGGCATTATCCGCCAA
GTACAATTTTTTACTCTTCGAGGACAGAAAATTTGCTGACATTGGTAATACAGTCAAATTGCAGTACTCT
GCGGGTGTATACAGAATAGCAGAATGGGCAGACATTACGAATGCACACGGTGTGGTGGGCCCAGGTATTG
TTAGCGGTTTGAAGCAGGCGGCAGAAGAAGTAACAAAGGAACCTAGAGGCCTTTTGATGTTAGCAGAATT
GTCATGCAAGGGCTCCCTATCTACTGGAGAATATACTAAGGGTACTGTTGACATTGCGAAGAGCGACAAA
GATTTTGTTATCGGCTTTATTGCTCAAAGAGACATGGGTGGAAGAGATGAAGGTTACGATTGGTTGATTA
TGACACCCGGTGTGGGTTTAGATGACAAGGGAGATGCATTGGGTCAACAGTATAGAACCGTGGATGATGT
GGTTTCTACAGGATCTGACATTATTATTGTTGGAAGAGGACTATTTGCAAAGGGAAGGGATGCTAAGGTA
GAGGGTGAACGTTACAGAAAAGCAGGCTGGGAAGCATATTTGAGAAGATGCGGCCAGCAAAACTAAAAAA
CTGTATTATAAGTAAATGCATGTATACTAAACTCACAAATTAGAGCTTCAATTTAATTATATCAGTTATT
ACCCGAGTAACGAAGCATCTGTGCTTCATTTTGTAGAACAAAAATGCAACGCGAGAGCGCTAATTTTTCA
AACAAAGAATCTGAGCTGCATTTTTACAGAACAGAAATGCAACGCGAAAGCGCTATTTTACCAACGAAGA
ATCTGTGCTTCATTTTTGTAAAACAAAAATGCAACGCGAGAGCGCTAATTTTTCAAACAAAGAATCTGAG
CTGCATTTTTACAGAACAGAAATGCAACGCGAGAGCGCTATTTTACCAACAAAGAATCTATACTTCTTTT
TTGTTCTACAAAAATGCATCCCGAGAGCGCTATTTTTCTAACAAAGCATCTTAGATTACTTTTTTTCTCC
TTTGTGCGCTCTATAATGCAGTCTCTTGATAACTTTTTGCACTGTAGGTCCGTTAAGGTTAGAAGAAGGC
TACTTTGGTGTCTATTTTCTCTTCCATAAAAAAAGCCTGACTCCACTTCCCGCGTTTACTGATTACTAGC
GAAGCTGCGGGTGCATTTTTTCAAGATAAAGGCATCCCCGATTATATTCTATACCGATGTGGATTGCGCA
TACTTTGTGAACAGAAAGTGATAGCGTTGATGATTCTTCATTGGTCAGAAAATTATGAACGGTTTCTTCT
ATTTTGTCTCTATATACTACGTATAGGAAATGTTTACATTTTCGTATTGTTTTCGATTCACTCTATGAAT
AGTTCTTACTACAATTTTTTTGTCTAAAGAGTAATACTAGAGATAAACATAAAAAATGTAGAGGTCGAGT
TTAGATGCAAGTTCAAGGAGCGAAAGGTGGATGGGTAGGTTATATAGGGATATAGCACAGAGATATATAG
CAAAGAGATACTTTTGAGCAATGTTTGTGGAAGCGGTATTCGCAATATTTTAGTAGCTCGTTACAGTCCG
GTGCGTTTTTGGTTTTTTGAAAGTGCGTCATCAGAGCGCTTTTGGTTTTCAAAAGCGCTCTGAAGTTCCT
ATACTTTCTAGCTAGAGAATAGGAACTTCCCGAGCGGCCGCGTGTTACAAGCTTGACTCCAGCGTAACTG
GACTGCAATCAACTCACTGGCTCACCTTCACGGGTGGGCCTTTCTTCGGTAGAAAATCAAAGGATCTTCT
TGAGATCCTTTTTTTCTGCGCGTAATCTGCTGCTTGCAAACAAAAAAACCACCGCTACCAGCGGTGGTTT
GTTTGCCGGATCAAGAGCTACCAACTCTTTTTCCGAGGTAACTGGCTTCAGCAGAGCGCAGATACCAAAT
ACTGTTCTTCTAGTGTAGCCGTAGTTAGGCCACCACTTCAAGAACTCTGTAGCACCGCCTACATACCTCG
CTCTGCTAATCCTGTTACCAGTGGCTGCTGCCAGTGGCGATAAGTCGTGTCTTACCGGGTTGGACTCAAG
ACGATAGTTACCGGATAAGGCGCAGCGGTCGGGCTGAACGGGGGGTTCGTGCACACAGCCCAGCTTGGAG
CGAACGACCTACACCGAACTGAGATACCTACAGCGTGAGCTATGAGAAAGCGCCACGCTTCCCGAAGGGA
GAAAGGCGGACAGGTATCCGGTAAGCGGCAGGGTCGGAACAGGAGAGCGCACGAGGGAGCTTCCAGGGGT
AAACGCCTGGTATCTTTATAGTCCTGTCGGGTTTCGCCACCTCTGACTTGAGCATCGATTTTTGTGATGC
TCGTCAGGGGGGCGGAGCCTATGGAAAAACGCCAGCAACGCAGAAAGGCCCACCCGAAGGTGAGCCAGGT
GATTACATTTGGGCCCTCATCAGAGGTTTTCACCGTCATCACCGAAACGCGCGAGGCAGCTGCGGTAAAG
CTCATCAGCGTGGTCGTGAAGCGATTCACAGATGTCTGCCTGTTCATCCGCGTCCAGCTCGTTGAGTTTC
TCCAGAAGCGTTAATGTCTGGCTTCTGATAAAGCGGGCCATGTTAAGGGCGGTTTTTTCCTGTTTGGTCA
CTTACCAATGCTTAATCAGTGAGGCACCTATCTCAGCGATCTGTCTATTTCGTTCATCCATAGTTGCCTG
ACTCCCCGTCGTGTAGATAACTACGATGCGGGAGGGCTTACCATCTGGCCCCAGTGCTGCAATGATACCG
CGAGACCCACGCTCACCGGCTCCAGATTTATCAGCAATAAACCAGCCAGCCGGGAGGGCCGAGCGCAGAA
GTGATCCTGCAACTTTATCCGCCTCCATCCAGTCTATTAATTGTTGCCGGGAAGCTAGAGTAAGTAGTTC
GCCAGTTAATAGTTTGCGCAACGTTGTTGCCATTGCTACAGGCATCGTGGTGTCACGCTCGTCGTTTGGT
ATGGCTTCATTCAGCTCCGGTTCCCAACGATCAAGGCGAGTTACATGATCCCCCATGTTGTGCAAAAAAG
CGGTTAGCTCCTTCGGTCCTCCGATCGTTGCCAGAAGTAAGTTGGCCGCAGTGTTATCACTCATGGTTAT
GGCAGCACTGCATAATTCTCTTACTGTCATGCCATCCGTGAGATGCTTTTCTGTGACTGGTGAGTACTCA
ACCAAGTCATTCTGAGAATAGTGTATGCGGCGACCGAGTTGCTCTTGCCCGGCGTCAATACGGGATAATA
CCGCGCCACATAGCAGAACTTTAAAAGTGCTCATCATTGGAAAACGTTCTTCGGGGCGTAAACTCTCAAG
GATCTTACCGCTGTTGAGATCCAGTTCGATGTAACCCACTCGTGCACCCAACTGATCTTCAGCATCTTTT
ACTTTCACCAGCGTTTCTGGGTGAGCAAAAACAGGAAGGCAAAATGCCGCAAAAAAGGGAATAAGGGCGA
CACGGAAATGTTGAATACTCATTTTAGCTTCCTTAGCTCCTGAAAATCTCGATAACTCAAAAAATACGCC
CGGTAGTGATCTTATTTCATTATGGTGAAAGTTGGAACCTCTTACGTGCCGATCAAGTCAAAAGCCTCCG
GTCGGAGGCTTTTGACTTTCTGCTATGGAGGTCAGGTATGATTTAAATGGTCAGTTAGA
