LOCUS       Exported 6429 bp ds-DNA circular SYN 13-MAY-2021
DEFINITION  Yeast Expression plasmid for SARS-CoV-2 3'-to-5' exonuclease.
ACCESSION   .
VERSION     .
KEYWORDS    pGBW-m4046579
SOURCE      synthetic DNA construct
  ORGANISM  synthetic DNA construct
REFERENCE   1 (bases 1 to 6429)
  TITLE     SARS-CoV-2 protein Yeast expression constructs, tagged, for protein
            expression and/or purification
REFERENCE   2 (bases 1 to 6429)
  AUTHORS   .
  TITLE     Direct Submission
  JOURNAL   Exported May 13, 2021 from SnapGene Server 1.1.58
            http://www.snapgene.com
FEATURES             Location/Qualifiers
     source          1..6429
                     /organism="synthetic DNA construct"
                     /mol_type="other DNA"
     promoter        25..466
                     /gene="S. cerevisiae GAL1"
                     /label=GAL1 promoter
                     /note="inducible promoter, regulated by Gal4"
     protein_bind    25..142
                     /label=UAS
                     /bound_moiety="Gal4"
                     /note="upstream activating sequence mediating
                     Gal4-dependent induction"
     primer_bind     437..460
                     /label=GAL1
                     /note="S. cerevisiae GAL1 promoter, forward primer"
     CDS             2056..2073
                     /codon_start=1
                     /product="thrombin recognition and cleavage site"
                     /label=thrombin site
                     /translation="LVPRGS"
     CDS             2074..2139
                     /codon_start=1
                     /product="three tandem FLAG(R) epitope tags, followed by an
                     enterokinase cleavage site"
                     /label=3xFLAG
                     /translation="DYKDHDGDYKDHDIDYKDDDDK"
     primer_bind     complement(2184..2202)
                     /label=CYC1
                     /note="CYC1 transcription termination signal, reverse
                     primer"
     CDS             2553..3356
                     /codon_start=1
                     /gene="S. cerevisiae URA3"
                     /product="orotidine-5'-phosphate decarboxylase, required
                     for uracil biosynthesis"
                     /label=URA3
                     /note="yeast auxotrophic marker, counterselectable with
                     5-fluoroorotic acid (5-FOA)"
                     /translation="MSKATYKERAATHPSPVAAKLFNIMHEKQTNLCASLDVRTTKELL
                     ELVEALGPKICLLKTHVDILTDFSMEGTVKPLKALSAKYNFLLFEDRKFADIGNTVKLQ
                     YSAGVYRIAEWADITNAHGVVGPGIVSGLKQAAEEVTKEPRGLLMLAELSCKGSLSTGE
                     YTKGTVDIAKSDKDFVIGFIAQRDMGGRDEGYDWLIMTPGVGLDDKGDALGQQYRTVDD
                     VVSTGSDIIIVGRGLFAKGRDAKVEGERYRKAGWEAYLRRCGQQN"
     rep_origin      3439..4421
                     /label=2u ori
                     /note="yeast 2u plasmid origin of replication"
     terminator      4499..4528
                     /label=T3Te terminator
                     /note="phage T3 early transcription terminator"
     rep_origin      4550..5137
                     /direction=RIGHT
                     /label=ori
                     /note="high-copy-number ColE1/pMB1/pBR322/pUC origin of
                     replication"
     terminator      5149..5176
                     /label=T7Te terminator
                     /note="phage T7 early transcription terminator"
     CDS             complement(5200..5391)
                     /codon_start=1
                     /gene="rop"
                     /product="Rop protein, which maintains plasmids at low copy
                     number"
                     /label=rop
                     /translation="MTKQEKTALNMARFIRSQTLTLLEKLNELDADEQADICESLHDHA
                     DELYRSCLARFGDDGENL"
     CDS             complement(5392..6252)
                     /codon_start=1
                     /gene="bla"
                     /product="beta-lactamase"
                     /label=AmpR
                     /note="confers resistance to ampicillin, carbenicillin, and
                     related antibiotics"
                     /translation="MSIQHFRVALIPFFAAFCLPVFAHPETLVKVKDAEDQLGARVGYI
                     ELDLNSGKILESLRPEERFPMMSTFKVLLCGAVLSRIDAGQEQLGRRIHYSQNDLVEYS
                     PVTEKHLTDGMTVRELCSAAITMSDNTAANLLLATIGGPKELTAFLHNMGDHVTRLDRW
                     EPELNEAIPNDERDTTMPVAMATTLRKLLTGELLTLASRQQLIDWMEADKVAGSLLRSA
                     LPAGWFIADKSGAGERGSRGIIAALGPDGKPSRIVVIYTTGSQATMDERNRQIAEIGAS
                     LIKHW"
     primer_bind     6015..6034
                     /label=Amp-R
                     /note="Ampicillin resistance gene, reverse primer"
     promoter        complement(6253..6355)
                     /label=cat promoter
                     /note="promoter of the E. coli cat gene encoding
                     chloramphenicol acetyltransferase"
     terminator      6356..6387
                     /label=tonB terminator
                     /note="bidirectional E. coli tonB-P14 transcription
                     terminator"
ORIGIN
        1 gcggccgctt gctatattga agtacggatt agaagccgcc gagcgggcga cagccctccg
       61 acggaagact ctcctccgtg cgtcctcgtc ttcaccggtc gcgttcctga aacgcagatg
      121 tgcctcgcgc cgcactgctc cgaacaataa agattctaca atactagctt ttatggttat
      181 gaagaggaaa aattggcagt aacctggccc cacaaacctt caaattaacg aatcaaatta
      241 acaaccatag gatgataatg cgattagttt tttagcctta tttctggggt aattaatcag
      301 cgaagcgatg atttttgatc tattaacaga tatataaatg gaaaagctgc ataaccactt
      361 taactaatac tttcaacatt ttcagtttgt attacttctt attcaaatgt cataaaagta
      421 tcaacaaaaa attgttaata tacctctata ctttaacgtc aaggagaaaa aactataatg
      481 gaaaatgtaa caggactctt taaagattgt agtaaggtaa tcactgggtt acatcctaca
      541 caggcaccta cacacctcag tgttgacact aaattcaaaa ctgaaggttt atgtgttgac
      601 atacctggca tacctaagga catgacctat agaagactca tctctatgat gggttttaaa
      661 atgaattatc aagttaatgg ttaccctaac atgtttatca cccgcgaaga agctataaga
      721 catgtacgtg catggattgg cttcgatgtc gaggggtgtc atgctactag agaagctgtt
      781 ggtaccaatt tacctttaca gctaggtttt tctacaggtg ttaacctagt tgctgtacct
      841 acaggttatg ttgatacacc taataataca gatttttcca gagttagtgc taaaccaccg
      901 cctggagatc aatttaaaca cctcatacca cttatgtaca aaggacttcc ttggaatgta
      961 gtgcgtataa agattgtaca aatgttaagt gacacactta aaaatctctc tgacagagtc
     1021 gtatttgtct tatgggcaca tggctttgag ttgacatcta tgaagtattt tgtgaaaata
     1081 ggacctgagc gcacctgttg tctatgtgat agacgtgcca catgcttttc cactgcttca
     1141 gacacttatg cctgttggca tcattctatt ggatttgatt acgtctataa tccgtttatg
     1201 attgatgttc aacaatgggg ttttacaggt aacctacaaa gcaaccatga tctgtattgt
     1261 caagtccatg gtaatgcaca tgtagctagt tgtgatgcaa tcatgactag gtgtctagct
     1321 gtccacgagt gctttgttaa gcgtgttgac tggactattg aatatcctat aattggtgat
     1381 gaactgaaga ttaatgcggc ttgtagaaag gttcaacaca tggttgttaa agctgcatta
     1441 ttagcagaca aattcccagt tcttcacgac attggtaacc ctaaagctat taagtgtgta
     1501 cctcaagctg atgtagaatg gaagttctat gatgcacagc cttgtagtga caaagcttat
     1561 aaaatagaag aattattcta ttcttatgcc acacattctg acaaattcac agatggtgta
     1621 tgcctatttt ggaattgcaa tgtcgataga tatcctgcta attccattgt ttgtagattt
     1681 gacactagag tgctatctaa ccttaacttg cctggttgtg atggtggcag tttgtatgta
     1741 aataaacatg cattccacac accagctttt gataaaagtg cttttgttaa tttaaaacaa
     1801 ttaccatttt tctattactc tgacagtcca tgtgagtctc atggaaaaca agtagtgtca
     1861 gatatagatt atgtaccact aaagtctgct acgtgtataa cacgttgcaa tttaggtggt
     1921 gctgtctgta gacatcatgc taatgagtac agattgtatc tcgatgctta taacatgatg
     1981 atctcagctg gctttagctt gtgggtttac aaacaatttg atacttataa cctctggaac
     2041 acttttacaa gacttctcgt gccgagaggt tctgattata aagatcatga tggtgattat
     2101 aaagatcatg atattgatta taaagatgat gatgataaat aaacaggccc cttttccttt
     2161 gtcgatatca tgtaattagt tatgtcacgc ttacattcac gccctcctcc cacatccgct
     2221 ctaaccgaaa aggaaggagt tagacaacct gaagtctagg tccctattta ttttttttaa
     2281 tagttatgtt agtattaaga acgttattta tatttcaaat ttttcttttt tttctgtaca
     2341 aagcggccgc cgaaccacta gtgcactgca gtacacggtt tccttgaaat ttttttgatt
     2401 cggtaatctc cgaacagaag gaagaacgaa ggaaggagca cagacttaga ttggtatata
     2461 tacgcatatg tagtgttgaa gaaacatgaa attgcccagt attcttaacc caactgcaca
     2521 gaacaaaaac gtgcaggaaa cgaagataaa tcatgtcgaa agctacatat aaggaacgtg
     2581 ctgctactca tcctagtcct gttgctgcca agctatttaa tatcatgcac gaaaagcaaa
     2641 caaacttgtg tgcttcattg gatgttcgta ccaccaagga attactggag ttagttgaag
     2701 cattaggtcc caaaatttgt ttactaaaaa cacatgtgga tatcttgact gatttttcca
     2761 tggagggcac agttaagccg ctaaaggcat tatccgccaa gtacaatttt ttactcttcg
     2821 aggacagaaa atttgctgac attggtaata cagtcaaatt gcagtactct gcgggtgtat
     2881 acagaatagc agaatgggca gacattacga atgcacacgg tgtggtgggc ccaggtattg
     2941 ttagcggttt gaagcaggcg gcagaagaag taacaaagga acctagaggc cttttgatgt
     3001 tagcagaatt gtcatgcaag ggctccctat ctactggaga atatactaag ggtactgttg
     3061 acattgcgaa gagcgacaaa gattttgtta tcggctttat tgctcaaaga gacatgggtg
     3121 gaagagatga aggttacgat tggttgatta tgacacccgg tgtgggttta gatgacaagg
     3181 gagatgcatt gggtcaacag tatagaaccg tggatgatgt ggtttctaca ggatctgaca
     3241 ttattattgt tggaagagga ctatttgcaa agggaaggga tgctaaggta gagggtgaac
     3301 gttacagaaa agcaggctgg gaagcatatt tgagaagatg cggccagcaa aactaaaaaa
     3361 ctgtattata agtaaatgca tgtatactaa actcacaaat tagagcttca atttaattat
     3421 atcagttatt acccgagtaa cgaagcatct gtgcttcatt ttgtagaaca aaaatgcaac
     3481 gcgagagcgc taattttwca aacaaagaat ctgagctgca tttttacaga acagaaatgc
     3541 aacgcgaaag cgctatttta ccaacgaaga atctgtgctt catttttgta aaacaaaaat
     3601 gcaacgcgag agcgctaatt tttcaaacaa agaatctgag ctgcattttt acagaacaga
     3661 aatgcaacgc gagagcgcta ttttaccaac aaagaatcta tacttctttt ttgttctaca
     3721 aaaatgcatc ccgagagcgc tatttttcta acaaagcatc ttagattact ttttttctcc
     3781 tttgtgcgct ctataatgca gtctcttgat aactttttgc actgtaggtc cgttaaggtt
     3841 agaagaaggc tactttggtg tctattttct cttccataaa aaaagcctga ctccacttcc
     3901 cgcgtttact gattactagc gaagctgcgg gtgcattttt tcaagataaa ggcatccccg
     3961 attatattct ataccgatgt ggattgcgca tactttgtga acagaaagtg atagcgttga
     4021 tgattcttca ttggtcagaa aattatgaac ggtttcttct attttgtctc tatatactac
     4081 gtataggaaa tgtttacatt ttcgtattgt tttcgattca ctctatgaat agttcttact
     4141 acaatttttt tgtctaaaga gtaatactag agataaacat aaaaaatgta gaggtcgagt
     4201 ttagatgcaa gttcaaggag cgaaaggtgg atgggtaggt tatataggga tatagcacag
     4261 agatatatag caaagagata cttttgagca atgtttgtgg aagcggtatt cgcaatattt
     4321 tagtagctcg ttacagtccg gtgcgttttt ggttttttga aagtgcgtca tcagagcgct
     4381 tttggttttc aaaagcgctc tgaagttcct atactttcta gctagagaat aggaacttcc
     4441 cgagcggccg cgtgttacaa gcttgactcc agcgtaactg gactgcaatc aactcactgg
     4501 ctcaccttca cgggtgggcc tttcttcggt agaaaatcaa aggatcttct tgagatcctt
     4561 tttttctgcg cgtaatctgc tgcttgcaaa caaaaaaacc accgctacca gcggtggttt
     4621 gtttgccgga tcaagagcta ccaactcttt ttccgaggta actggcttca gcagagcgca
     4681 gataccaaat actgttcttc tagtgtagcc gtagttaggc caccacttca agaactctgt
     4741 agcaccgcct acatacctcg ctctgctaat cctgttacca gtggctgctg ccagtggcga
     4801 taagtcgtgt cttaccgggt tggactcaag acgatagtta ccggataagg cgcagcggtc
     4861 gggctgaacg gggggttcgt gcacacagcc cagcttggag cgaacgacct acaccgaact
     4921 gagataccta cagcgtgagc tatgagaaag cgccacgctt cccgaaggga gaaaggcgga
     4981 caggtatccg gtaagcggca gggtcggaac aggagagcgc acgagggagc ttccaggggt
     5041 aaacgcctgg tatctttata gtcctgtcgg gtttcgccac ctctgacttg agcatcgatt
     5101 tttgtgatgc tcgtcagggg ggcggagcct atggaaaaac gccagcaacg cagaaaggcc
     5161 cacccgaagg tgagccaggt gattacattt gggccctcat cagaggtttt caccgtcatc
     5221 accgaaacgc gcgaggcagc tgcggtaaag ctcatcagcg tggtcgtgaa gcgattcaca
     5281 gatgtctgcc tgttcatccg cgtccagctc gttgagtttc tccagaagcg ttaatgtctg
     5341 gcttctgata aagcgggcca tgttaagggc ggttttttcc tgtttggtca cttaccaatg
     5401 cttaatcagt gaggcaccta tctcagcgat ctgtctattt cgttcatcca tagttgcctg
     5461 actccccgtc gtgtagataa ctacgatgcg ggagggctta ccatctggcc ccagtgctgc
     5521 aatgataccg cgagacccac gctcaccggc tccagattta tcagcaataa accagccagc
     5581 cgggagggcc gagcgcagaa gtgatcctgc aactttatcc gcctccatcc agtctattaa
     5641 ttgttgccgg gaagctagag taagtagttc gccagttaat agtttgcgca acgttgttgc
     5701 cattgctaca ggcatcgtgg tgtcacgctc gtcgtttggt atggcttcat tcagctccgg
     5761 ttcccaacga tcaaggcgag ttacatgatc ccccatgttg tgcaaaaaag cggttagctc
     5821 cttcggtcct ccgatcgttg ccagaagtaa gttggccgca gtgttatcac tcatggttat
     5881 ggcagcactg cataattctc ttactgtcat gccatccgtg agatgctttt ctgtgactgg
     5941 tgagtactca accaagtcat tctgagaata gtgtatgcgg cgaccgagtt gctcttgccc
     6001 ggcgtcaata cgggataata ccgcgccaca tagcagaact ttaaaagtgc tcatcattgg
     6061 aaaacgttct tcggggcgta aactctcaag gatcttaccg ctgttgagat ccagttcgat
     6121 gtaacccact cgtgcaccca actgatcttc agcatctttt actttcacca gcgtttctgg
     6181 gtgagcaaaa acaggaaggc aaaatgccgc aaaaaaggga ataagggcga cacggaaatg
     6241 ttgaatactc attttagctt ccttagctcc tgaaaatctc gataactcaa aaaatacgcc
     6301 cggtagtgat cttatttcat tatggtgaaa gttggaacct cttacgtgcc gatcaagtca
     6361 aaagcctccg gtcggaggct tttgactttc tgctatggag gtcaggtatg atttaaatgg
     6421 tcagttaga
//
